>Addgene plasmid #136106 | CTAG_mVenus | addgene full sequence | sequence record 275124 | Addgene NGS Result
GTCTCGAAGCTTACTTGTACAGCTCGTCCATGCCGAGAGTGATCCCGGCGGCGGTCACGAACTCCAGCAG
GACCATGTGATCGCGCTTCTCGTTGGGGTCTTTGCTCAGCTTGGACTGGTAGCTCAGGTAGTGGTTGTCG
GGCAGCAGCACGGGGCCGTCGCCGATGGGGGTGTTCTGCTGGTAGTGGTCGGCGAGCTGCACGCCGCCGT
CCTCGATGTTGTGGCGGATCTTGAAGTTGGCCTTGATGCCGTTCTTCTGCTTGTCGGCGGTGATATAGAC
GTTGTGGCTGTTGTAGTTGTACTCCAGCTTGTGCCCCAGGATGTTGCCGTCCTCCTTGAAGTCGATGCCC
TTCAGCTCGATGCGGTTCACCAGGGTGTCGCCCTCGAACTTCACCTCGGCGCGGGTCTTGTAGTTGCCGT
CGTCCTTGAAGAAGATGGTGCGCTCCTGGACGTAGCCTTCGGGCATGGCGGACTTGAAGAAGTCGTGCTG
CTTCATGTGGTCGGGGTAGCGGGCGAAGCACTGCAGGCCGTAGCCCAGGGTGGTCACGAGGGTGGGCCAG
GGCACGGGCAGCTTGCCGGTGGTGCAGATCAGCTTCAGGGTCAGCTTGCCGTAGGTGGCATCGCCCTCGC
CCTCGCCGGACACGCTGAACTTGTGGCCGTTTACGTCGCCGTCCAGCTCGACCAGGATGGGCACCACCCC
GGTGAACAGCTCCTCGCCCTTGCTCACCGAATGAGACCGAATTCCAGAAATCATCCTTAGCGAAAGCTAA
GGATTTTTTTTATCTGAAATTCTGCCTCGTGATACGCCTATTTTTATAGGTTAATGTCATGATAATAATG
GTTTCTTAGACGTCAGGTGGCACTCGAGTTGATCGGGCACGTAAGAGGTTCCAACTTTCACCATAATGAA
ATAAGATCACTACCGGGCGTATTTTTTGAGTTATCGAGATTTTCAGGAGCTAAGGAAGCTAAAATGGAGA
AAAAAATCACTGGATATACCACCGTTGATATATCCCAATGGCATCGTAAAGAACATTTTGAGGCATTTCA
GTCAGTTGCTCAATGTACCTATAACCAGACCGTTCAGCTGGATATTACGGCCTTTTTAAAGACCGTAAAG
AAAAATAAGCACAAGTTTTATCCGGCCTTTATTCACATTCTTGCCCGCCTGATGAATGCTCATCCGGAAT
TTCGTATGGCAATGAAAGACGGTGAGCTGGTGATATGGGATAGTGTTCACCCTTGTTACACCGTTTTCCA
TGAGCAAACTGAAACGTTTTCATCGCTCTGGAGTGAATACCACGACGATTTCCGGCAGTTTCTACACATA
TATTCGCAAGATGTGGCGTGTTACGGTGAAAACCTGGCCTATTTCCCTAAAGGGTTTATTGAGAATATGT
TTTTCGTCTCAGCCAATCCCTGGGTGAGTTTCACCAGTTTTGATTTAAACGTGGCCAATATGGACAACTT
CTTCGCCCCCGTTTTCACCATGGGCAAATATTATACGCAAGGCGACAAGGTGCTGATGCCGCTGGCGATT
CAGGTTCATCATGCCGTTTGTGATGGCTTCCATGTCGGCAGAATGCTTAATGAATTACAACAGTACTGCG
ATGAGTGGCAGGGCGGGGCGTAATTTGATATCGAGCTCGCTTGGACTCCTGTTGATAGATCCAGTAATGA
CCTCAGAACTCCATCTGGATTTGTTCAGAACGCTCGGTTGCCGCCGGGCGTTTTTTATTGGTGAGAATCC
AAGCCTCGAGCTGTCAGACCAAGTTTACTCATATATACTTTAGATTGATTTAAAACTTCATTTTTAATTT
AAAAGGATCTAGGTGAAGATCCTTTTTGATAATCTCATGACCAAAATCCCTTAACGTGAGTTTTCGTTCC
ACTGAGCGTCAGACCCCGTAGAAAAGATCAAAGGATCTTCTTGAGATCCTTTTTTTCTGCGCGTAATCTG
CTGCTTGCAAACAAAAAAACCACCGCTACCAGCGGTGGTTTGTTTGCCGGATCAAGAGCTACCAACTCTT
TTTCCGAAGGTAACTGGCTTCAGCAGAGCGCAGATACCAAATACTGTTCTTCTAGTGTAGCCGTAGTTAG
GCCACCACTTCAAGAACTCTGTAGCACCGCCTACATACCTCGCTCTGCTAATCCTGTTACCAGTGGCTGC
TGCCAGTGGCGATAAGTCGTGTCTTACCGGGTTGGACTCAAGACGATAGTTACCGGATAAGGCGCAGCGG
TCGGGCTGAACGGGGGGTTCGTGCACACAGCCCAGCTTGGAGCGAACGACCTACACCGAACTGAGATACC
TACAGCGTGAGCTATGAGAAAGCGCCACGCTTCCCGAAGGGAGAAAGGCGGACAGGTATCCGGTAAGCGG
CAGGGTCGGAACAGGAGAGCGCACGAGGGAGCTTCCAGGGGGAAACGCCTGGTATCTTTATAGTCCTGTC
GGGTTTCGCCACCTCTGACTTGAGCGTCGATTTTTGTGATGCTCGTCAGGGGGGCGGAGCCTGTGGAAAA
ACGCCAGCAACGCGGCCTTTTTACGGTTCCTGGCCTTTTGCTGGCCTTTTGCTCACATGTTCTTTCCTGC
GTTATCCCCTGATTCTGTGGATAACCGTATTACCGCCTTTGAGTGAGCTGATACCGCTCGCCGCAGCCGA
ACGACCGAGCGCAGCGAGTCAGTGAGCGAGGAAGCCTGCATAACGCGAAGTAATCTTTTCGGTTTTAAAG
AAAAAGGGCAGGGTGGTGACACCTTGCCCTTTTTTGCCGGACTGCAGG
Features (pLannotate 1.2.2; 7 found; start..end, strand, type, name):
     11..728     -  CDS            mVenus (fragment): Venus YFP with monomerizing A206K mutation (Nagai et al., 2002; Kremers et al., 2006) mammalian codon-optimized
    747..790     +  terminator     bacterial terminator: putative bacterial transcription terminator
    876..973     +  promoter       cat promoter: promoter of the E. coli cat gene encoding chloramphenicol acetyltransferase
    974..1630    +  CDS            cat: CAT_ECOLX - Experimental evidence at protein level: Swiss-Prot protein existence level 1. This enzyme is an effector of chloramphenicol resistance in bacteria. From Escherichia coli. This protein is used as a marker in many commonly used cloning vectors, such as pACYC184.
   1654..1748    +  terminator     lambda t0 terminator: transcription terminator from phage lambda
   1931..2519    +  rep_origin     ori: high-copy-number ColE1/pMB1/pBR322/pUC origin of replication
   2714..2771    -  terminator     his operon terminator: This putative transcriptin terminator from the E. coli his operon has a 2-bp deletion introduced during synthesis. Its efficiency has not been determined.
