[The description below was written by a language model from this plasmid's Addgene catalogue record and pLannotate feature annotations shown in this document.]
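Description:
CTAG_mVenus is a small (about 2.8 kb) level-0 DNA part plasmid built in the pUAP4 backbone, belonging to a synthetic biology toolkit for modular assembly of plant expression constructs, developed with the liverwort Marchantia polymorpha as the model. It is not an expression vector in its own right. It stores a standardised coding part in E. coli so that the part can later be combined with other parts into a complete transcription unit. The plasmid replicates from a high-copy ColE1/pUC-type origin and is selected with chloramphenicol through a cat gene driven by its native promoter and followed by the lambda t0 terminator. Additional bacterial terminators, including a his operon terminator and a putative terminator next to the insert, flank the cloning region and presumably insulate it from read-through transcription.

The payload is mVenus, the yellow fluorescent protein Venus carrying the monomerising A206K mutation. The annotation detects it as a mammalian codon-optimised sequence on the reverse strand. As the insert name indicates, the start codon has been removed, so the part is designed as a C-terminal tag ("CTAG" position) to be fused in frame downstream of a coding sequence part of the CDS12 type, which supplies the start codon. The sequence has been domesticated to remove internal BsaI and SapI sites, making it compatible with Type IIS restriction-ligation assembly. The BsaI sites used to load the part into the backbone were destroyed in cloning. No promoter or plant terminator is annotated, so these must be provided by other parts during assembly. Its typical use is building fluorescent C-terminal protein fusions for localisation or expression studies in plants.
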