Addgene plasmid #136106: CTAG_mVenus
Purpose: FP for C-term fusion with CDS12
Depositing lab: Jim Haseloff. Depositing organization: University of Cambridge. Publication: Systematic tools for reprogramming plant gene expression in a simple model, Marchantia polymorpha. Sauret-Gueto S, Frangedakis E, Silvestri L, Rebmann M, Tomaselli M, Markel K, Delmans M, West A, Patron NJ, Haseloff J. ACS Synth Biol. 2020 Mar 12. doi: 10.1021/acssynbio.9b00511. PubMed 32163700.
Backbone
  Vector backbone: pUAP4
  Vector type: Plant Expression, Synthetic Biology
Growth in bacteria
  Bacterial resistance: Chloramphenicol, 25 μg/mL
  Growth temperature: 37°C
  Growth strain: DH5alpha
  Copy number: High Copy
Gene/Insert
  Gene/Insert name: CTAG_mVenus(noATG)
  Species: Synthetic
  Mutation: BsaI/ SapI domesticated
  Cloning method: Restriction Enzyme; 5′ cloning site BsaI (destroyed during cloning); 3′ cloning site BsaI (destroyed during cloning)
  Sequencing primers: 5′ n/a
Depositor comments: Please visit https://www.biorxiv.org/content/10.1101/2020.02.29.971002v1 for bioRxiv preprint.
How to cite: CTAG_mVenus was a gift from Jim Haseloff (Addgene plasmid # 136106 ; http://n2t.net/addgene:136106 ; RRID:Addgene_136106)
